>Addgene plasmid #174926 | pMSR:MSMEG_0866:Dendra | addgene full sequence | sequence record 345679 | Addgene NGS Result
GCCGCTCTGTGCGGAGACCTGGGCACCAGCCCCGCCGCCGCCAGGAGCATTGCCGTTCCCGCCAGAAATC
TAGACGGTGACCACAACGCGCCCGCTTTGATCGGGGACGTCGAAATATTGGATCGTCGGCACCGTCACGG
CCGTGGGAGGCGGCACGATCCGCGACGTGATGATCGGCCGCATCCCCACGGTGCTGCGCAGTGAGCTCTA
CGCCATCCCGGCGTTGATCTGTGCGTTCGCACGCACAGGCCCGGTGTGAGAAGGGTCTCTGACGAGCGGG
AGAACTCCCTATCAGTGATAGAGTTTGTCCTCCCTATCAGTGATAGATAGGCTTAAGGAGTAATACGACT
CACTATAGGGAGAAGGAGGCCATTATGCGGGCTGACTCGGCGCCCAGCACCCAGGCATTGCGGGGCTGGC
AGCGCAAGGCGCTGGTGAAGTATCTGACCACCAAGCCGCGTGATTATCTCCTGGTCGCGACCCCTGGTGC
CGGTAAGACGACGTTTGCGCTGCGCATCGCCGCGGAACTGCTCGCCGACCGCACCGTGGACAAGATCACC
GTCGTCGTTCCCACCGAGCACCTCAAGATCCAGTGGGCGGCCTCGGCAGCGCGCAACGGCATCTCGCTGG
ACCCGAAGTTCAGCAACTCGAACTCGCAGACCTCGTCGGAGTACGACGGCGTGGTGGTCACCTACGCCCA
GGTCGCGAGCCATCCGACGCGCCACCGGGTGCGCACCGAGAACTACCGGACGCTGGTGATCTTCGACGAG
ATCCACCACGGCGGTGACGCCAAGAGCTGGGGCGACGCGATGCGGGAGGCCTACAGCGACGCCACCCGCC
GCCTGGCCCTGACCGGTACCCCGTTCCGCAGCGACGACAGCCCCATCCCGTTCGTCAACTACGAACCGGA
CGAGAGCGGCTTCATGCGGTCCCAGGCCGACCATGTGTACGGTTACGCCGACGCCCTCGCCGACGGCGTG
GTGCGGCCCGTGGTGTTCCTGGCGTACTCGGGTGAGGCCCGCTGGCGTGACAGCGCCGGCGAGGAACACG
CGGCGCGTCTGGGCGAGCCGCTGACCGCCGAGCAAACCGCACGCGCCTGGCGCACCGCGCTCAACCCGGC
GGGCGAGTGGATGCCCGCGGTCATCAAGGCCGCCGACCGGCGGTTGGAGCAGAAGCGTCAGCATGTGCCC
GACGCGGGCGGCATGATCATCGCGACCAACCAGACCACGGCGCGCGCCTACGCGGACCTGCTCACCAAGA
TCACCGGTGAGACGCCCACGGTCGTGCTCTCGGACGACCCCAGCGCCTCCGACCGCATCAGCCAGTACTC
CGAGTCGAACAGCAAGTGGCTGGTCGCGGTGCGCATGGTGTCCGAGGGCGTCGACGTGCCGCGCCTGTCG
GTCGGCGTGTACGCCACGAGCGCGTCGACACCGCTGTTCTTCGCACAGGCCATCGGACGCTTCGTGCGGT
CGCGGCGCCAGGGTGAGACCGCGAGCATCTTCCTGCCGTCGGTGCCGAACCTGTTGCTGCTCGCCTCCGA
GATGGAAGCCCAGCGCAACCACGTGCTGGGCAAGCCGCACCGCGAGTCCGACGGACTCGACGACGCGGCA
CTCGAAGAGGCCGAGAAACGCAAGGACGAGAAGAGCGAGCTCGAGAACGGGTTCGAATACCTCGGTGCCG
ACGCCGAATTGGATCAGGTCATCTTCGACGGTGCCTCGTGGGGCACCGCGACACCGGCCGGCAGCGACGA
GGAGGCCGATTATCTCGGCATCCCCGGCCTGCTCGACGCCGAGCAGATGCGGGACCTGCTGCGCCGCCGT
CAGGAGGAACAGCTCACCAAGCGCACGGCCGTCGCCGCGGAGACCGGCGCTCCCCCGCCGCCGCGCACCA
CGCACGGCCAATTGCGCGAGCTGCGAAAGGAACTCAACGCGCTGGTGACCATCGCGCACCACCGCACGGG
CAAGCCGCACGGCTGGATCCACAACGAGTTGCGGCGCATCTGCGGTGGGCCGCCGGTGGCCGCGGCCACC
ACCGAGCAGCTCAAGGAGCGCATCGAGGCGGTCCGCAGGCTCAACCCCAAGCTTGGTGCGGCCGCGGGCA
ACACGCCTGGCATCAATCTGATCAAGGAGGACATGCGTGTCAAGGTGCATATGGAGGGCAACGTGAACGG
TCACGCCTTCGTGATCGAGGGGGAGGGTAAGGGTAAGCCTTACGAAGGGACCCAGACCGCCAACCTCACC
GTCAAGGAGGGCGCCCCTCTCCCATTCTCGTACGATATCCTCACTACCGCGGTGCATTACGGGAACCGCG
TGTTCACCAAGTACCCCGAGGATATCCCTGACTACTTCAAGCAGAGCTTCCCGGAGGGATACTCCTGGGA
GCGGACGATGACCTTCGAAGACAAGGGTATCTGTACGATCCGCAGCGACATCTCGCTGGAAGGGGACTGT
TTCTTCCAGAACGTCCGTTTCAAGGGGACCAACTTTCCGCCGAACGGCCCGGTCATGCAGAAGAAGACCC
TCAAGTGGGAGCCGAGCACGGAGAAGCTGCACGTTCGGGACGGCCTCCTGGTCGGCAACATCAACATGGC
GCTGCTGCTGGAAGGCGGCGGCCACTACCTATGCGACTTCAAGACCACGTACAAAGCGAAGAAGGTCGTC
CAGCTGCCCGACGCGCACTTCGTGGACCACCGCATCGAAATCCTGGGGAACGATTCGGACTACAACAAGG
TCAAGTTGTACGAGCACGCTGTGGCACGCTATAGCCCGCTCCCGTCGCAGGTCTGGTTCGAAGGCGGCGG
CGGGGAGAACCTGTATTTCCAGGACTACAAGGACGACGACGACAAGTGATTTAAATAACCCCTTGGGGCC
TCTAAACGGGTCTTGAGGGGTTTTTTGTTAACTAGCGTACGATCGAATTCCTGCAGCTCACGGTAACTGA
TGCCGTATTTGCAGTACCAGCGTACGGCCCACAGAATGATGTCACGCTGAAAATGCCGGCCTTTGAATGG
GTTCATGTGCAGCTCCATCAGCAAAAGGGGATGATAAGTTTATCACCACCGACTATTTGCAACAGTGCCG
TTGATCGTGCTATGATCGACTGATGTCATCAGCGGTGGAGTGCAATGTCGTGCAATACGAATGGCGAAAA
GCCGAGCTCATCGGTCAGCTTCTCAACCTTGGGGTTACCCCCGGCGGTGTGCTGCTGGTCCACAGCTCCT
TCCGTAGCGTCCGGCCCCTCGAAGATGGGCCACTTGGACTGATCGAGGCCCTGCGTGCTACGCTGGGTCC
GGGAGGGACGCTCGTCATGCCCTCGTGGTCAGGTCTGGACGACGAGCCGTTCGATCCTGCCACGTCGCCC
GTTACACCGGACCTTGGAGTTGTCTCTGACACATTCTGGCGCCTGCCAAATGTAAAGCGCAGCGCCCATC
CATTTGCCTTTGCGGCAGCGGGGCCACAGGCAGAGCAGATCATCTCTGATCCATTGCCCCTGCCACCTTA
CTCGCCTGCAAGCCCGGTCGCCCGTGTCCATGAACTCGATGGGCAGGTACTTCTCCTCGGCGTGGGACAC
GATGCCAACACGACGCTGCATCTTGCCGAGTTGATGGCAAAGGTTCCCTATGGGGTGCCGAGACACTGCA
CCATTCTTCAGGATGGCAAGTTGGTACGCGTCGATTATCTCGAGAATGACCACTGCTGTGAGCGCTTTGC
CTTGGCGGACAGGTGGCTCAAGGAGAAGAGCCTTCAGAAGGAAGGTCCAGTCGGTCATGCCTTTGCTCGG
TTGATCCGCTCCCGCGACATTGTGGCGACAGCCCTGGGTCAACTGGGCCGAGATCCGTTGATCTTCCTGC
ATCCGCCAGAGGCGGGATGCGAAGAATGCGATGCCGCTCGCCAGTCGATTGGCTGAGCTCATGAGCGGAG
AACGAGATGACGTTGGAGGGGCAAGGTCGCGCTGATTGCTGGGGCAACACGGGGGATCCACTAGTTCCAT
GAGCGTCAGACCCCGTAGAAAAGATCAAAGGATCTTCTTGAGATCCTTTTTTTCTGCGCGTAATCTGCTG
CTTGCAAACAAAAAAACCACCGCTACCAGCGGTGGTTTGTTTGCCGGATCAAGAGCTACCAACTCTTTTT
CCGAAGGTAACTGGCTTCAGCAGAGCGCAGATACCAAATACTGTCCTTCTAGTGTAGCCGTAGTTAGGCC
ACCACTTCAAGAACTCTGTAGCACCGCCTACATACCTCGCTCTGCTAATCCTGTTACCAGTGGCTGCTGC
CAGTGGCGATAAGTCGTGTCTTACCGGGTTGGACTCAAGACGATAGTTACCGGATAAGGCGCAGCGGTCG
GGCTGAACGGGGGGTTCGTGCACACAGCCCAGCTTGGAGCGAACGACCTACACCGAACTGAGATACCTAC
AGCGTGAGCTATGAGAAAGCGCCACGCTTCCCGAGGGGAGAAAGGCGGACAGGTATCCGGTAAGCGGCAG
GGTCGGAACAGGAGAGCGCACGAGGGAGCTTCCAGGGGGAAACGCCTGGTATCTTTATAGTCCTGTCGGG
TTTCGCCACCTCTGACTTGAGCGTCGATTTTTGTGATGCTCGTCAGGGGGGCGGAGCCTATGGAAAAACG
CCAGCAACGCGGCCTTTTTACGGTTCCTGGCCTTTTGCTGGCCTTTTGCTCACATGTTCTTTCCTGCGTT
ATCCCCTGATTCTGTGGATAACCGTATTACCGCCTTTGAGTGAGCTGATACCGCTCGCCGCAGCCGAACG
ACCGAGCGCAACGCGTGCGGCCGCGGTACCCGGGGATCCTCTAGAGTCGACCACCAAGGGCACCATCTCT
GCTTGGGCCACCCCGTTGGCCGCAGCCAGCTCGCTGAGAGCCGTGAACGACAGGGCGAACGCCAGCCCGC
CGACGGCGAGGGTTCCGACCGCTGCAACTCCCGGTGCAACCTTGTCCCGGTCTATTCTCTTCACTGCACC
AGCTCCAATCTGGTGTGAATGCCCCTCGTCTGTTCGCGCAGGCGGGGGGCTCTATTCGTTTGTCAGCATC
GAAAGTAGCCAGATCAGGGATGCGTTGCAACCGCGTATGCCCAGGTCAGAAGAGTCGCACAAGAGTTGCA
GACCCCTGGAAAGAAAAATGGCCAGAGGGCGAAAACACCCTCTGACCAGCGGAGCGGGCGACGGGAATCG
AACCCGCGTAGCTAGTTTGGAAGAATGGGTGTCTGCCGACCACATATGGGCCGGTCAAGATAGGTTTTTA
CCCCCTCTCGGCTGCATCCTCTAAGTGGAAAGAAATTGCAGGTCGTAGAAGCGCGTTGAAGCCTGAGAGT
TGCACAGGAGTTGCAACCCGGTAGCCTTGTTCACGACGAGAGGAGACCTAGTTGGCACGTCGCGGATGGG
GATCGCTGAAGACTCAGCGCAGCGGGAGGATCCAAGCCTCATACGTCAACCCGCAGGACGGTGTGAGGTA
CTACGCGCTGCAGACCTACGACAACAAGATGGACGCCGAAGCCTGGCTCGCGGGCGAGAAGCGGCTCATC
GAGATGGAGACCTGGACCCCTCCACAGGACCGGGCGAAGAAGGCAGCCGCCAGCGCCATCACGCTGGAGG
AGTACACCCGGAAGTGGCTCGTGGAGCGCGACCTCGCAGACGGCACCAGGGATCTGTACAGCGGGCACGC
GGAGCGCCGCATCTACCCGGTGCTAGGTGAAGTGGCGGTCACAGAGATGACGCCAGCTCTGGTGCGTGCG
TGGTGGGCCGGGATGGGTAGGAAGCACCCGACTGCCCGCCGGCATGCCTACAACGTCCTCCGGGCGGTGA
TGAACACAGCGGTCGAGGACAAGCTGATCGCAGAGAACCCGTGCCGGATCGAGCAGAAGGCAGCCGATGA
GCGCGACGTAGAGGCGCTGACGCCTGAGGAGCTGGACATCGTCGCCGCTGAGATCTTCGAGCACTACCGG
ATCGCGGCATACATCCTGGCGTGGACGAGCCTCCGGTTCGGAGAGCTGATCGAGCTTCGCCGCAAGGACA
TCGTGGACGACGGCATGACGATGAAGCTCCGGGTGCGCCGTGGCGCTTCCCGCGTGGGGAACAAGATCGT
CGTTGGCAACGCCAAGACCGTCCGGTCGAAGCGTCCTGTGACGGTTCCGCCTCACGTCGCGGAGATGATC
CGAGCGCACATGAAGGACCGTACGAAGATGAACAAGGGCCCCGAGGCATTCCTGGTGACCACGACGCAGG
GCAACCGGCTGTCGAAGTCCGCGTTCACCAAGTCGCTGAAGCGTGGCTACGCCAAGATCGGTCGGCCGGA
ACTCCGCATCCACGACCTCCGCGCTGTCGGCGCTACGTTCGCCGCTCAGGCAGGTGCGACGACCAAGGAG
CTGATGGCCCGTCTCGGTCACACGACTCCTAGGATGGCGATGAAGTACCAGATGGCGTCTGAGGCCCGCG
ACGAGGCTATCGCTGAGGCGATGTCCAAGCTGGCCAAGACCTCCTGAAACGCAAAAAGCCCCCCTCCCAA
GGACACTGAGTCCTAAAGAGGGGGGTTTCTTGTCAGTACGCGAAGAACCACGCCTGGCCGCGAGCGCCAG
CACC
Features (pLannotate 1.2.2; 14 found; start..end, strand, type, name):
    122..226     +  CDS            Y4104_STRCO (fragment): Protein inferred from homology: Swiss-Prot protein existence level 3. From Streptomyces coelicolor (strain ATCC BAA-471 / A3(2) / M145).
    284..303     +  promoter       tight TRE promoter (fragment): Tet-responsive promoter PTight, consisting of seven tet operator sequences followed by the minimal CMV promoter
    310..327     +  promoter       tight TRE promoter (fragment): Tet-responsive promoter PTight, consisting of seven tet operator sequences followed by the minimal CMV promoter
    341..359     +  promoter       T7 promoter: promoter for bacteriophage T7 RNA polymerase
    357..2075    +  CDS            Y2917_MYCTO: Protein predicted: Swiss-Prot protein existence level 4. From Mycobacterium tuberculosis (strain CDC 1551 / Oshkosh).
   2100..2786    +  CDS            Dendra2: Dendra2 is a photoconvertible green fluorescent protein published in 2006, derived from Dendronephthya sp.. It has high acid sensitivity.
   2826..2846    +  CDS            FLAG (fragment): FLAG® epitope tag, followed by an enterokinase cleavage site
   2855..2897    +  terminator     T7 terminator (fragment): transcription terminator for bacteriophage T7 RNA polymerase
   3103..3903    +  CDS            ApmR: aminoglycoside 3-N-acetyltransferase type IV ; aac(3)IV; confers resistance to apramycin (Paget and Davies, 1996)
   3970..3987    -  misc_feature   MCS (fragment): pBluescript multiple cloning site
   4028..4616    +  rep_origin     ori: high-copy-number ColE1/pMB1/pBR322/pUC origin of replication
   4784..4812    +  misc_feature   MCS (fragment): pUC18/19 multiple cloning site
   5372..6484    +  CDS            33: VINT_BPML5 - Also known as int. Protein inferred from homology: Swiss-Prot protein existence level 3. Integrase is necessary for integration of the phage into the host genome by site-specific recombination. From Mycobacterium phage L5 (Mycobacteriophage L5).
   6546..66      -  CDS            32 (fragment) (across the origin): VG32_BPML5 - Protein predicted: Swiss-Prot protein existence level 4. From Mycobacterium phage L5 (Mycobacteriophage L5).
