[The description below was written by a language model from this plasmid's Addgene catalogue record and pLannotate feature annotations shown in this document.]
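Description:
pMSR:MSMEG_0866:Dendra is a 6.6 kb integrating mycobacterial expression plasmid built on the pMSR:Dendra backbone, part of a systematic resource of tagged Mycobacterium smegmatis genes. It is propagated in E. coli through a high-copy ColE1/pUC-type origin and selected with apramycin via the aac(3)IV acetyltransferase gene, a marker that also works in mycobacteria. The plasmid has no annotated mycobacterial replication origin. Instead it carries the mycobacteriophage L5 integrase gene, together with a fragment of the neighbouring phage gene 32. The integrase directs site-specific recombination into the chromosomal L5 attachment site, giving a stable single-copy insertion.

The payload is the M. smegmatis open reading frame MSMEG_0866, inserted by ligation-independent cloning. The annotation software labels this roughly 1.7 kb coding region by its similarity to a predicted M. tuberculosis protein, and the record does not state its function. The gene is fused at its C terminus through a Gly-Ala linker to Dendra2, a green-to-red photoconvertible fluorescent protein, followed by a single FLAG epitope.

Transcription in mycobacteria comes from the pmycTetO promoter. Its tet operator sequences explain the short "tight TRE" hits in the feature table, and they allow tetracycline-regulated control in strains that supply a Tet repressor. A T7 promoter sits immediately upstream of the coding sequence and a partial T7 terminator lies downstream, so the same fusion can also be expressed in E. coli strains producing T7 RNA polymerase.

The stated purpose is a C-terminal fluorescent fusion. This supports subcellular localisation and photoconversion-based imaging of the protein in live mycobacteria, while the FLAG tag allows immunodetection or affinity capture.
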