Addgene plasmid #174926: pMSR:MSMEG_0866:Dendra
Purpose: C-term fluorescent fusion
Depositing lab: Keith Derbyshire & Joseph Wade. Depositing organization: Wadsworth Center, New York State Department of Health. Publication: A Mycobacterial Systems Resource for the Research Community. Judd JA, Canestrari J, Clark R, Joseph A, Lapierre P, Lasek-Nesselquist E, Mir M, Palumbo M, Smith C, Stone M, Upadhyay A, Wirth SE, Dedrick RM, Meier CG, Russell DA, Dills A, Dove E, Kester J, Wolf ID, Zhu J, Rubin ER, Fortune S, Hatfull GF, Gray TA, Wade JT, Derbyshire KM. mBio. 2021 Mar 2;12(2). pii: mBio.02401-20. doi: 10.1128/mBio.02401-20. PubMed 33653882.
Backbone
  Vector backbone: pMSR:Dendra
  Vector type: Bacterial Expression ; Integrating Mycobacterial Expression Vector attL5. T7 expression in E. coli
Growth in bacteria
  Bacterial resistance: Apramycin, 25 μg/mL
  Growth temperature: 37°C
  Growth strain: DH5alpha
  Copy number: High Copy
Gene/Insert
  Gene/Insert name: MSMEG_0866
  Species: M. smegmatis
  Promoter: pmycTetO
  Tag / fusion protein: Gly-Ala Linker/Dendra2/1x Flag Tag (C terminal on insert)
  Cloning method: Ligation Independent Cloning
  Sequencing primers: 5′ TGATAGAGTTTGTCCTCCCTATCAG; 3′ TCCATATGCACCTTGACACG
Resource information
  A portion of this plasmid was derived from a plasmid made by: CP000480.1
Terms and licenses: Academic/Nonprofit Terms; Industry Terms: Not Available to Industry
Depositor comments: 5' cloning site: AseI (destroyed), 3' cloning site: HindIII (not destroyed)
How to cite: pMSR:MSMEG_0866:Dendra was a gift from Keith Derbyshire & Joseph Wade (Addgene plasmid # 174926 ; http://n2t.net/addgene:174926 ; RRID:Addgene_174926)
