>Addgene plasmid #174926 | pMSR:MSMEG_0866:Dendra | depositor partial sequence | sequence record 339320 | partial
ATGCGGGCTGACTCGGCGCCCAGCACCCAGGCATTGCGGGGCTGGCAGCGCAAGGCGCTGGTGAAGTATC
TGACCACCAAGCCGCGTGATTATCTCCTGGTCGCGACCCCTGGTGCCGGTAAGACGACGTTTGCGCTGCG
CATCGCCGCGGAACTGCTCGCCGACCGCACCGTGGACAAGATCACCGTCGTCGTTCCCACCGAGCACCTC
AAGATCCAGTGGGCGGCCTCGGCAGCGCGCAACGGCATCTCGCTGGACCCGAAGTTCAGCAACTCGAACT
CGCAGACCTCGTCGGAGTACGACGGCGTGGTGGTCACCTACGCCCAGGTCGCGAGCCATCCGACGCGCCA
CCGGGTGCGCACCGAGAACTACCGGACGCTGGTGATCTTCGACGAGATCCACCACGGCGGTGACGCCAAG
AGCTGGGGCGACGCGATGCGGGAGGCCTACAGCGACGCCACCCGCCGCCTGGCCCTGACCGGTACCCCGT
TCCGCAGCGACGACAGCCCCATCCCGTTCGTCAACTACGAACCGGACGAGAGCGGCTTCATGCGGTCCCA
GGCCGACCATGTGTACGGTTACGCCGACGCCCTCGCCGACGGCGTGGTGCGGCCCGTGGTGTTCCTGGCG
TACTCGGGTGAGGCCCGCTGGCGTGACAGCGCCGGCGAGGAACACGCGGCGCGTCTGGGCGAGCCGCTGA
CCGCCGAGCAAACCGCACGCGCCTGGCGCACCGCGCTCAACCCGGCGGGCGAGTGGATGCCCGCGGTCAT
CAAGGCCGCCGACCGGCGGTTGGAGCAGAAGCGTCAGCATGTGCCCGACGCGGGCGGCATGATCATCGCG
ACCAACCAGACCACGGCGCGCGCCTACGCGGACCTGCTCACCAAGATCACCGGTGAGACGCCCACGGTCG
TGCTCTCGGACGACCCCAGCGCCTCCGACCGCATCAGCCAGTACTCCGAGTCGAACAGCAAGTGGCTGGT
CGCGGTGCGCATGGTGTCCGAGGGCGTCGACGTGCCGCGCCTGTCGGTCGGCGTGTACGCCACGAGCGCG
TCGACACCGCTGTTCTTCGCACAGGCCATCGGACGCTTCGTGCGGTCGCGGCGCCAGGGTGAGACCGCGA
GCATCTTCCTGCCGTCGGTGCCGAACCTGTTGCTGCTCGCCTCCGAGATGGAAGCCCAGCGCAACCACGT
GCTGGGCAAGCCGCACCGCGAGTCCGACGGACTCGACGACGCGGCACTCGAAGAGGCCGAGAAACGCAAG
GACGAGAAGAGCGAGCTCGAGAACGGGTTCGAATACCTCGGTGCCGACGCCGAATTGGATCAGGTCATCT
TCGACGGTGCCTCGTGGGGCACCGCGACACCGGCCGGCAGCGACGAGGAGGCCGATTATCTCGGCATCCC
CGGCCTGCTCGACGCCGAGCAGATGCGGGACCTGCTGCGCCGCCGTCAGGAGGAACAGCTCACCAAGCGC
ACGGCCGTCGCCGCGGAGACCGGCGCTCCCCCGCCGCCGCGCACCACGCACGGCCAATTGCGCGAGCTGC
GAAAGGAACTCAACGCGCTGGTGACCATCGCGCACCACCGCACGGGCAAGCCGCACGGCTGGATCCACAA
CGAGTTGCGGCGCATCTGCGGTGGGCCGCCGGTGGCCGCGGCCACCACCGAGCAGCTCAAGGAGCGCATC
GAGGCGGTCCGCAGGCTCAACCCC
